>Addgene plasmid #163680 | ss-ED-mCherry-GPI | addgene full sequence | sequence record 322820 | Addgene NGS Result
TTAGTTATTAATAGTAATCAATTACGGGGTCATTAGTTCATAGCCCATATATGGAGTTCCGCGTTACATA
ACTTACGGTAAATGGCCCGCCTGGCTGACCGCCCAACGACCCCCGCCCATTGACGTCAATAATGACGTAT
GTTCCCATAGTAACGCCAATAGGGACTTTCCATTGACGTCAATGGGTGGAGTATTTACGGTAAACTGCCC
ACTTGGCAGTACATCAAGTGTATCATATGCCAAGTACGCCCCCTATTGACGTCAATGACGGTAAATGGCC
CGCCTGGCATTATGCCCAGTACATGACCTTATGGGACTTTCCTACTTGGCAGTACATCTACGTATTAGTC
ATCGCTATTACCATGGTGATGCGGTTTTGGCAGTACATCAATGGGCGTGGATAGCGGTTTGACTCACGGG
GATTTCCAAGTCTCCACCCCATTGACGTCAATGGGAGTTTGTTTTGGCACCAAAATCAACGGGACTTTCC
AAAATGTCGTAACAACTCCGCCCCATTGACGCAAATGGGCGGTAGGCGTGTACGGTGGGAGGTCTATATA
AGCAGAGCTGGTTTAGTGAACCGTCAGATCCGCTAGCGCTACCGGACTCAGATCTCGAGGCCACCATGTA
CAGGATGCAACTCCTGTCTTGCATTGCACTAAGTCTTGCACTTGTCACGAAGGAAAAGAAGAAAGGGAGT
TACTATGATTCCTTTAAATTGCAAACCAAGGAATTCCAGGTGTTAAAGAGTCTGGGGAAATTGGCCATGG
GGTCTGATTCCCAGTCTGTATCCTCAAGCAGCACCCAGGACCCCCACAGGGGCCGCCAGACCCTCGGCAG
TCTCAGAGGCCTAGCCAAGGCCAAACCAGAGGCCTCCTTCCAGGTGTGGAACAAGGACAGCTCTTCCAAA
AACCTTATCCCTAGGCTGCAAAAGATCTGGAAGAATTACCTAAGCATGAACAAGTACAAAGTGTCCTACA
AGGGGCCAGGACCAGGCATCAAGTTCAGTGCAGAGGCCCTGCGCTGCCACCTCCGGGACCATGTGAATGT
ATCCATGGTAGAGGTCACAGATTTTCCCTTCAATACCTCTGAATGGGAGGGTTATCTGCCCAAGGAGAGC
ATTAGGACCAAGGCTGGGCCTTGGGGCAGGTGTGCTGTTGTGTCGTCAGCGGGATCTCTGAAGTCCTCCC
AACTAGGCAGAGAAATCGATGATCATGACGCAGTCCTGAGGTTTAATGGGGCACCCACAGCCAACTTCCA
ACAAGATGTGGGCACAAAAACTACCATTCGCCTGATGAACTCTCAGTTGGTTACCACAGAGAAGCGCTTC
CTCAAAGACAGTTTGTACAATGAAGGAATCCTAATTGTATGGGACCCATCTGTATACCACTCAGATATCC
CAAAGTGGTACCAGAATCCGGATTATAATTTCTTTAACAACTACAAGACTTATCGTAAGCTGCACCCCAA
TCAGCCCTTTTACATCCTCAAGCCCCAGATGCCTTGGGAGCTATGGGACATTCTTCAAGAAATCTCCCCA
GAAGAGATTCAGCCAAACCCCCCATCCTCTGGGATGCTTGGTATCATCATCATGATGACGCTGTGTGACC
AGGTGGATATTTATGAGTTCCTCCCATCCAAGCGCAAGACTGACGTGTGCTACTACTACCAGAAGTTCTT
CGATAGTGCCTGCACGATGGGTGCCTACCACCCGCTGCTCTATGAGAAGAATTTGGTGAAGCATCTCAAC
CAGGGCACAGATGAGGACATCTACCTGCTTGGAAAAGCCACACTGCCTGGCTTCCGGACCATTCACTGCC
GGGATCCGGTGAGCAAGGGCGAGGAGGATAACATGGCCATCATCAAGGAGTTCATGCGCTTCAAGGTGCA
CATGGAGGGCTCCGTGAACGGCCACGAGTTCGAGATCGAGGGCGAGGGCGAGGGCCGCCCCTACGAGGGC
ACCCAGACCGCCAAGCTGAAGGTGACCAAGGGTGGCCCCCTGCCCTTCGCCTGGGACATCCTGTCCCCTC
AGTTCATGTACGGCTCCAAGGCCTACGTGAAGCACCCCGCCGACATCCCCGACTACTTGAAGCTGTCCTT
CCCCGAGGGCTTCAAGTGGGAGCGCGTGATGAACTTCGAGGACGGCGGCGTGGTGACCGTGACCCAGGAC
TCCTCCCTACAGGACGGCGAGTTCATCTACAAGGTGAAGCTGCGCGGCACCAACTTCCCCTCCGACGGCC
CCGTAATGCAGAAGAAGACCATGGGCTGGGAGGCCTCCTCCGAGCGGATGTACCCCGAGGACGGCGCCCT
GAAGGGCGAGATCAAGCAGAGGCTGAAGCTGAAGGACGGCGGCCACTACGACGCTGAGGTCAAGACCACC
TACAAGGCCAAGAAGCCCGTGCAGCTGCCCGGCGCCTACAACGTCAACATCAAGTTGGACATCACCTCCC
ACAACGAGGACTACACCATCGTGGAACAGTACGAACGCGCCGAGGGCCGCCACTCCACCGGCGGCATGGA
CGAGCTGTACAAGGGCCGGCCACTGGAAAATGGCGGAACCTCTCTGTCTGAAAAAACTGTGCTGCTGCTG
GTGACTCCCTTTCTGGCCGCTGCTTGGTCCCTCCACCCATGAGCGGCCGCGACTCTAGATCATAATCAGC
CATACCACATTTGTAGAGGTTTTACTTGCTTTAAAAAACCTCCCACACCTCCCCCTGAACCTGAAACATA
AAATGAATGCAATTGTTGTTGTTAACTTGTTTATTGCAGCTTATAATGGTTACAAATAAAGCAATAGCAT
CACAAATTTCACAAATAAAGCATTTTTTTCACTGCATTCTAGTTGTGGTTTGTCCAAACTCATCAATGTA
TCTTAAGGCGTAAATTGTAAGCGTTAATATTTTGTTAAAATTCGCGTTAAATTTTTGTTAAATCAGCTCA
TTTTTTAACCAATAGGCCGAAATCGGCAAAATCCCTTATAAATCAAAAGAATAGACCGAGATAGGGT
[37 nt withheld, positions 3008-3044]
AAAGAACGTGGACTCCAACGTCAAAGG
[49 nt withheld, positions 3072-3120]
T
[91 nt withheld, positions 3122-3212]
G
[124 nt withheld, positions 3214-3337]
CAGGTGGCACTTTTCGGGGAAATGTGCGCGGAACCCCTATTTGTTTATTTTTCTAAATACATTCAAATAT
GTATCCGCTCATGAGACAATAACCCTGATAAATGCTTCAATAATATTGAAAAAGGAAGAGTCCTGAGGCG
GAAAGAACCAGCTGTGGAATGTGTGTCAGTTAGGGTGTGGAAAGTCCCCAGGCTCCCCAGCAGGCAGAAG
TATGCAAAGCATGCATCTCAATTAGTCAGCAACCAGGTGTGGAAAGTCCCCAGGCTCCCCAGCAGGCAGA
AGTATGCAAAGCATGCATCTCAATTAGTCAGCAACCATAGTCCCGCCCCTAACTCCGCCCATCCCGCCCC
TAACTCCGCCCAGTTCCGCCCATTCTCCGCCCCATGGCTGACTAATTTTTTTTATTTATGCAGAGGCCGA
GGCCGCCTCGGCCTCTGAGCTATTCCAGAAGTAGTGAGGAGGCTTTTTTGGAGGCCTAGGCTTTTGCAAA
GATCGATCAAGAGACAGGATGAGGATCGTTTCGCATGATTGAACAAGATGGATTGCACGCAGGTTCTCCG
GCCGCTTGGGTGGAGAGGCTATTCGGCTATGACTGGGCACAACAGACAATCGGCTGCTCTGATGCCGCCG
TGTTCCGGCTGTCAGCGCAGGGGCGCCCGGTTCTTTTTGTCAAGACCGACCTGTCCGGTGCCCTGAATGA
ACTGCAAGACGAGGCAGCGCGGCTATCGTGGCTGGCCACGACGGGCGTTCCTTGCGCAGCTGTGCTCGAC
GTTGTCACTGAAGCGGGAAGGGACTGGCTGCTATTGGGCGAAGTGCCGGGGCAGGATCTCCTGTCATCTC
ACCTTGCTCCTGCCGAGAAAGTATCCATCATGGCTGATGCAATGCGGCGGCTGCATACGCTTGATCCGGC
TACCTGCCCATTCGACCACCAAGCGAAACATCGCATCGAGCGAGCACGTACTCGGATGGAAGCCGGTCTT
GTCGATCAGGATGATCTGGACGAAGAGCATCAGGGGCTCGCGCCAGCCGAACTGTTCGCCAGGCTCAAGG
CGAGCATGCCCGACGGCGAGGATCTCGTCGTGACCCATGGCGATGCCTGCTTGCCGAATATCATGGTGGA
AAATGGCCGCTTTTCTGGATTCATCGACTGTGGCCGGCTGGGTGTGGCGGACCGCTATCAGGACATAGCG
TTGGCTACCCGTGATATTGCTGAAGAGCTTGGCGGCGAATGGGCTGACCGCTTCCTCGTGCTTTACGGTA
TCGCCGCTCCCGATTCGCAGCGCATCGCCTTCTATCGCCTTCTTGACGAGTTCTTCTGAGCGGGACTCTG
GGGTTCGAAATGACCGACCAAGCGACGCCCAACCTGCCATCACGAGATTTCGATTCCACCGCCGCCTTCT
ATGAAAGGTTGGGCTTCGGAATCGTTTTCCGGGACGCCGGCTGGATGATCCTCCAGCGCGGGGATCTCAT
GCTGGAGTTCTTCGCCCACCCTAGGGGGAGGCTAACTGAAACACGGAAGGAGACAATACCGGAAGGAACC
CGCGCTATGACGGCAATAAAAAGACAGAATAAAACGCACGGTGTTGGGTCGTTTGTTCATAAACGCGGGG
TTCGGTCCCAGGGCTGGCACTCTGTCGATACCCCACCGAGACCCCATTGGGGCCAATACGCCCGCGTTTC
TTCCTTTTCCCCACCCCACCCCCCAAGTTCGGGTGAAGGCCCAGGGCTCGCAGCCAACGTCGGGGCGGCA
GGCCCTGCCATAGCCTCAGGTTACTCATATATACTTTAGATTGATTTAAAACTTCATTTTTAATTTAAAA
GGATCTAGGTGAAGATCCTTTTTGATAATCTCATGACCAAAATCCCTTAACGTGAGTTTTCGTTCCACTG
AGCGTCAGACCCCGTAGAAAAGATCAAAGGATCTTCTTGAGATCCTTTTTTTCTGCGCGTAATCTGCTGC
TTGCAAACAAAAAAACCACCGCTACCAGCGGTGGTTTGTTTGCCGGATCAAGAGCTACCAACTCTTTTTC
CGAAGGTAACTGGCTTCAGCAGAGCGCAGATACCAAATACTGTTCTTCTAGTGTAGCCGTAGTTAGGCCA
CCACTTCAAGAACTCTGTAGCACCGCCTACATACCTCGCTCTGCTAATCCTGTTACCAGTGGCTGCTGCC
AGTGGCGATAAGTCGTGTCTTACCGGGTTGGACTCAAGACGATAGTTACCGGATAAGGCGCAGCGGTCGG
GCTGAACGGGGGGTTCGTGCACACAGCCCAGCTTGGAGCGAACGACCTACACCGAACTGAGATACCTACA
GCGTGAGCTATGAGAAAGCGCCACGCTTCCCGAAGGGAGAAAGGCGGACAGGTATCCGGTAAGCGGCAGG
GTCGGAACAGGAGAGCGCACGAGGGAGCTTCCAGGGGGAAACGCCTGGTATCTTTATAGTCCTGTCGGGT
TTCGCCACCTCTGACTTGAGCGTCGATTTTTGTGATGCTCGTCAGGGGGGCGGAGCCTATGGAAAAACGC
CAGCAACGCGGCCTTTTTACGGTTCCTGGCCTTTTGCTGGCCTTTTGCTCACATGTTCTTTCCTGCGTTA
TCCCCTGATTCTGTGGATAACCGTATTACCGCCATGCA
Features (pLannotate 1.2.2; 16 found; start..end, strand, type, name):
     62..365     +  enhancer       CMV enhancer: human cytomegalovirus immediate early enhancer
    366..569     +  promoter       CMV promoter: human cytomegalovirus (CMV) immediate early promoter
    592..619     +  misc_feature   MCS (fragment): multiple cloning site
    647..1819    +  CDS            ST6GAL1: SIAT1_HUMAN - Also known as SIAT1. Experimental evidence at protein level: Swiss-Prot protein existence level 1. Transfers sialic acid from CMP-sialic acid to galactose- containing acceptor substrates. From Homo sapiens (Human).
   1829..2533    +  CDS            mCherry: mCherry is a basic (constitutively fluorescent) red fluorescent protein published in 2004, derived from Discosoma sp.. It is reported to be a very rapidly-maturing monomer with low acid sensitivity.
   2543..2629    +  CDS            CD59 (fragment): CD59_HUMAN - Also known as MIC11, MIN1, MIN2, MIN3, MSK21. Experimental evidence at protein level: Swiss-Prot protein existence level 1. The soluble form from urine retains its specific complement binding activity, but exhibits greatly reduced ability to inhibit MAC assembly on cell membranes. From Homo sapiens (Human).
   2648..2731    +  CDS            large T antigen (fragment): large T antigen from SV40 (simian virus 40)
   2754..2875    +  polyA_signal   SV40 poly(A) signal: SV40 polyadenylation signal
   2909..3337    -  rep_origin     f1 ori (sequence partly withheld): f1 bacteriophage origin of replication; arrow indicates direction of (+) strand synthesis
   3364..3468    +  promoter       AmpR promoter: bla
   3470..3827    +  promoter       SV40 promoter: SV40 enhancer and early promoter
   3862..4656    +  CDS            NeoR/KanR: aminoglycoside phosphotransferase from Tn5; aph(3')-II (or nptII); confers resistance to neomycin, kanamycin, and G418 (Geneticin®)
   4677..4829    +  CDS            ble (fragment): BLE_KLEPN - Experimental evidence at protein level: Swiss-Prot protein existence level 1. Binding protein with a strong affinity to the bleomycin family of antibiotics. Binds to CL990; an antimitotic-antibiotic compound. From Klebsiella pneumoniae.
   4888..4935    +  polyA_signal   HSV TK poly(A) signal: herpes simplex virus thymidine kinase polyadenylation signal (Cole and Stacy, 1985)
   5026..5042    -  polyA_signal   bGH poly(A) signal (fragment): bovine growth hormone polyadenylation signal
   5264..5852    +  rep_origin     ori: high-copy-number ColE1/pMB1/pBR322/pUC origin of replication
