[The description below was written by a language model from this plasmid's Addgene catalogue record and pLannotate feature annotations shown in this document.]
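Description:
ss-ED-mCherry-GPI is a 5,965 bp mammalian expression plasmid built on the pmoxGFP-N1 backbone, an N1-type vector. It is propagated in E. coli from a high-copy ColE1/pUC origin and selected with kanamycin. The NeoR/KanR aminoglycoside phosphotransferase gene is preceded by both a bacterial (bla-type) promoter and the SV40 enhancer/early promoter and is terminated by the HSV TK polyadenylation signal, so the same marker can confer G418 resistance in mammalian cells. An f1 origin is also present. Short annotated fragments of ble, SV40 large T antigen and a bGH poly(A) signal appear to be backbone remnants or partial sequence matches rather than functional elements.

The payload is a roughly 2 kb chimeric open reading frame cloned between XhoI and NotI, driven by the human CMV immediate-early enhancer and promoter and terminated by the SV40 poly(A) signal. It encodes the luminal (ecto) domain of human ST6GAL1, a Golgi sialyltransferase, with an N-terminal signal sequence that directs the protein into the secretory pathway; the record does not state the source of this signal peptide. At the C-terminus the domain is fused to the red fluorescent protein mCherry. This is followed by a short segment annotated as a fragment of human CD59, which corresponds to the GPI anchor described in the catalogue entry. Replacing the enzyme's native membrane anchoring with a signal peptide and a GPI anchor gives a membrane-tethered, fluorescently trackable version of the luminal domain alone. The associated work quantified Golgi retention of glycosyltransferases, so the construct is suited to imaging how the ST6GAL1 luminal domain contributes to Golgi localization in transfected cells.
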