Addgene plasmid #163680: ss-ED-mCherry-GPI
Purpose: Exprsses the GPI-anchored luminal domain of ST6GAL1 with a mCherry tag in mammalian cells
Depositing lab: Lei Lu. Depositing organization: Nanyang Technological University (NTU). Publication: A quantitative study of the Golgi retention of glycosyltransferases. Sun X, Mahajan D, Chen B, Song Z, Lu L. J Cell Sci. 2021 Oct 15;134(20). pii: 272560. doi: 10.1242/jcs.258564. Epub 2021 Oct 21. PubMed 34533190.
Backbone
  Vector backbone: pmoxGFP-N1
  Backbone manufacturer: E. Snapp (Addgene plasmid # 68070)
  Backbone size w/o insert (bp): 3958
  Total vector size (bp): 5965
  Vector type: Mammalian Expression
Growth in bacteria
  Bacterial resistance: Kanamycin, 50 μg/mL
  Growth temperature: 37°C
  Growth strain: DH5alpha
  Copy number: High Copy
Gene/Insert
  Gene/Insert name: The luminal domain of ST6 beta-galactoside alpha-2,6-sialyltransferase 1 with N-terminally tagged signal sequences (alt names: ST6GAL1; ST)
  Species: H. sapiens (human)
  Insert size (bp): 2007
  Mutation: This chimera contains the ecto-domain of ST. Its N-terminus was fused with a signal peptide and C-terminus was tagged with mCherry and GPI anchor.
  GenBank ID: BC040009
  Entrez Gene: ST6GAL1 (a.k.a. CDw75, SIAT1, ST6GalI, ST6N)
  Tag / fusion protein: mCherry (C terminal on insert); GPI anchor (C terminal on insert); signal sequences (N terminal on insert)
  Cloning method: Restriction Enzyme; 5′ cloning site XhoI (not destroyed); 3′ cloning site NotI (not destroyed)
  Sequencing primers: 5′ CMV-F; 3′ SV40-PArev
Terms and licenses: Academic/Nonprofit Terms; Industry Terms: Not Available to Industry
How to cite: ss-ED-mCherry-GPI was a gift from Lei Lu (Addgene plasmid # 163680 ; http://n2t.net/addgene:163680 ; RRID:Addgene_163680)
